Addgene plasmid #140976: pcDNA5/FRT/TO-GAlphaoA-RLuc8
Purpose: Encodes a G alpha subunit (GNAO1 Isoform Alpha 1) containing RLuc8 as an optimal component of a BRET2 biosensor for studying heterotrimeric G protein dissociation
Depositing lab: Bryan Roth. Depositing organization: University of North Carolina at Chapel Hill. Publication: TRUPATH, an open-source biosensor platform for interrogating the GPCR transducerome. Olsen RHJ, DiBerto JF, English JG, Glaudin AM, Krumm BE, Slocum ST, Che T, Gavin AC, McCorvy JD, Roth BL, Strachan RT. Nat Chem Biol. 2020 May 4. pii: 10.1038/s41589-020-0535-8. doi: 10.1038/s41589-020-0535-8. PubMed 32367019.
Backbone
  Vector backbone: pcDNA5/FRT/TO
  Backbone manufacturer: Invitrogen
  Backbone size w/o insert (bp): 5189
  Vector type: Mammalian Expression, Luciferase
Growth in bacteria
  Bacterial resistance: Ampicillin, 100 μg/mL
  Growth temperature: 37°C
  Growth strain: NEB Stable
  Copy number: High Copy
Gene/Insert
  Gene/Insert name: GAlphaoA-RLuc8 (alt name: GNAO1 (Isoform Alpha-1))
  Species: H. sapiens (human)
  Insert size (bp): 2034
  Mutation: RLuc8 and flanking SGGGGS linkers have been inserted at amino acid position 92 of the alpha subunit
  Entrez Gene: GNAO1 (a.k.a. DEE17, EIEE17, G-ALPHA-o, GNAO, HG1G, HLA-DQB1, NEDIM)
  Promoter: CMV
  Cloning method: Gibson Cloning
  Sequencing primers: 5′ CGCAAATGGGCGGTAGGCGTG; 3′ TAGAAGGCACAGTCGAGG
Terms and licenses: Academic/Nonprofit Terms; Industry Terms: Not Available to Industry
Depositor comments: During QC NGS analysis, Addgene identified a sequence discrepancy in the hygromycin resistance gene. This gene may not be functional. These plasmids were generated as part of the Illuminating the Druggable Genome (IDG) program sponsored by the NIH Common Fund. The goal of this program is to identify, gather, and distribute information and resources for proteins that currently are not well-studied yet belong to commonly drug-targeted protein families: protein kinases, non-olfactory G-protein coupled receptors (GPCRs), and ion channels. The IDG program is designed to develop fundamental research tools for understudied proteins, elucidate their function, and disseminate the IDG-related resources and data to the greater scientific community.
How to cite: pcDNA5/FRT/TO-GAlphaoA-RLuc8 was a gift from Bryan Roth (Addgene plasmid # 140976 ; http://n2t.net/addgene:140976 ; RRID:Addgene_140976)
