[The description below was written by a language model from this plasmid's Addgene catalogue record and pLannotate feature annotations shown in this document.]
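Description:
pcDNA5/FRT/TO-GAlphaoA-RLuc8 is a mammalian expression plasmid built on the Invitrogen pcDNA5/FRT/TO backbone. It encodes human GNAO1 isoform alpha-1 (GαoA) with an internal luciferase insertion. In bacteria it is maintained as a high-copy plasmid through a ColE1/pUC-type origin and selected with ampicillin via the bla gene. A partial f1 origin and remnants of lac regulatory sequence are also annotated in the backbone.

The expression cassette uses the CMV immediate-early enhancer and promoter, followed by short tet operator-like elements. This is the "TO" arrangement, which allows tetracycline-regulated expression in cells that supply Tet repressor and otherwise behaves as a constitutive promoter. The cassette ends in a bGH polyadenylation signal. The open reading frame is split by design. The automated annotation labels the two Gα segments as transducin (GNAT1) fragments, which most likely reflects homology within the Gα family, since the catalogue identifies them as GNAO1. Between these segments sits a humanised Renilla luciferase, recorded as the RLuc8 variant, inserted at amino acid position 92 with flanking SGGGGS linkers.

Downstream, an FRT site precedes a hygromycin resistance gene that has no promoter of its own. This layout is intended for Flp-mediated integration into a host-cell FRT site that provides the promoter. However, repository sequencing found a discrepancy in the hygromycin gene, so it may not be functional.

The construct serves as the luminescent donor of a BRET2 biosensor in the TRUPATH platform, reporting heterotrimeric G protein dissociation on GPCR activation. The acceptor component is not part of this plasmid.
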