Features (pLannotate 1.2.2; 23 found; start..end, strand, type, name):
     28..80      -  misc_feature   bom (fragment): basis of mobility region from pBR322
    235..614     +  enhancer       CMV enhancer: human cytomegalovirus immediate early enhancer
    615..818     +  promoter       CMV promoter: human cytomegalovirus (CMV) immediate early promoter
    820..839     +  promoter       PLtetO-1 promoter (fragment): modified phage lambda PL promoter with tet operator sites (Lutz and Bujard, 1997)
    841..860     +  promoter       PLtetO-1 promoter (fragment): modified phage lambda PL promoter with tet operator sites (Lutz and Bujard, 1997)
    868..901     +  promoter       TRE3GV promoter (fragment): 3rd-generation Tet-responsive promoter that can be activated by binding of Tet-On® 3G, optimized for retroviral and lentiviral vectors
   1101..1373    +  CDS            GNAT1 (fragment): GNAT1_BOVIN - Experimental evidence at protein level: Swiss-Prot protein existence level 1. Functions as signal transducer for the rod photoreceptor RHO (PubMed:21285355, PubMed:23303210, PubMed:28655769, PubMed:8259210). Required for normal RHO-mediated light perception by the retina (By similarity). Guanine nucleotide-binding proteins (G proteins) function as transducers downstream of G protein-coupled receptors (GPCRs), such as the photoreceptor RHO. The alpha chain contains the guanine nucleotide binding site and alternates between an active, GTP-bound state and an inactive, GDP-bound stat
   1392..2324    +  CDS            hRluc: Renilla luciferase human codon-optimized
   2346..3131    +  CDS            GNAT1 (fragment): GNAT1_BOVIN - Experimental evidence at protein level: Swiss-Prot protein existence level 1. Functions as signal transducer for the rod photoreceptor RHO (PubMed:21285355, PubMed:23303210, PubMed:28655769, PubMed:8259210). Required for normal RHO-mediated light perception by the retina (By similarity). Guanine nucleotide-binding proteins (G proteins) function as transducers downstream of G protein-coupled receptors (GPCRs), such as the photoreceptor RHO. The alpha chain contains the guanine nucleotide binding site and alternates between an active, GTP-bound state and an inactive, GDP-bound stat
   3181..3405    +  polyA_signal   bGH poly(A) signal: bovine growth hormone polyadenylation signal
   3409..3430    +  promoter       SV40 promoter (fragment): SV40 enhancer and early promoter
   3451..3684    +  rep_origin     f1 ori (fragment) (sequence partly withheld): f1 bacteriophage origin of replication; arrow indicates direction of (+) strand synthesis
   3689..3736    +  protein_bind   FRT: FLP-mediated recombination occurs in the 8-bp core sequence TCTAGAAA (Turan and Bode, 2011). FLP recombinase from the Saccharomyces cerevisiae 2μ plasmid
   3744..4765    +  CDS            HygR: aminoglycoside phosphotransferase from E. coli; aph(4)-Ia; confers resistance to hygromycin
   4775..4900    +  CDS            ble (fragment): BLE_KLEPN - Experimental evidence at protein level: Swiss-Prot protein existence level 1. Binding protein with a strong affinity to the bleomycin family of antibiotics. Binds to CL990; an antimitotic-antibiotic compound. From Klebsiella pneumoniae.
   4895..5016    +  polyA_signal   SV40 poly(A) signal: SV40 polyadenylation signal
   5089..5105    -  protein_bind   lac operator: The lac repressor binds to the lac operator to inhibit transcription in E. coli. This inhibition can be relieved by adding lactose or isopropyl-β-D-thiogalactopyranoside (IPTG). lac repressor encoded by lacI
   5113..5143    -  promoter       lac promoter: promoter for the E. coli lac operon
   5158..5179    -  protein_bind   CAP binding site: CAP binding activates transcription in the presence of cAMP. E. coli catabolite activator protein
   5192..5284    -  CDS            lacI (fragment): lac repressor; lacI; The lac repressor binds to the lac operator to inhibit transcription in E. coli. This inhibition can be relieved by adding lactose or isopropyl-β-D-thiogalactopyranoside (IPTG).
   5467..6055    -  rep_origin     ori: high-copy-number ColE1/pMB1/pBR322/pUC origin of replication
   6226..7086    -  CDS            AmpR: β-lactamase; bla; confers resistance to ampicillin, carbenicillin, and related antibiotics
   7087..7191    -  promoter       AmpR promoter: bla
>Addgene plasmid #140976 | pcDNA5/FRT/TO-GAlphaoA-RLuc8 | addgene full sequence | sequence record 300659 | Addgene NGS Result
GACGGATCGGGAGATCTCCCGATCCCCTATGGTGCACTCTCAGTACAATCTGCTCTGATGCCGCATAGTT
AAGCCAGTATCTGCTCCCTGCTTGTGTGTTGGAGGTCGCTGAGTAGTGCGCGAGCAAAATTTAAGCTACA
ACAAGGCAAGGCTTGACCGACAATTGCATGAAGAATCTGCTTAGGGTTAGGCGTTTTGCGCTGCTTCGCG
ATGTACGGGCCAGATATACGCGTTGACATTGATTATTGACTAGTTATTAATAGTAATCAATTACGGGGTC
ATTAGTTCATAGCCCATATATGGAGTTCCGCGTTACATAACTTACGGTAAATGGCCCGCCTGGCTGACCG
CCCAACGACCCCCGCCCATTGACGTCAATAATGACGTATGTTCCCATAGTAACGCCAATAGGGACTTTCC
ATTGACGTCAATGGGTGGAGTATTTACGGTAAACTGCCCACTTGGCAGTACATCAAGTGTATCATATGCC
AAGTACGCCCCCTATTGACGTCAATGACGGTAAATGGCCCGCCTGGCATTATGCCCAGTACATGACCTTA
TGGGACTTTCCTACTTGGCAGTACATCTACGTATTAGTCATCGCTATTACCATGGTGATGCGGTTTTGGC
AGTACATCAATGGGCGTGGATAGCGGTTTGACTCACGGGGATTTCCAAGTCTCCACCCCATTGACGTCAA
TGGGAGTTTGTTTTGGCACCAAAATCAACGGGACTTTCCAAAATGTCGTAACAACTCCGCCCCATTGACG
CAAATGGGCGGTAGGCGTGTACGGTGGGAGGTCTATATAAGCAGAGCTCTCCCTATCAGTGATAGAGATC
TCCCTATCAGTGATAGAGATCGTCGACGAGCTCGTTTAGTGAACCGTCAGATCGCCTGGAGACGCCATCC
ACGCTGTTTTGACCTCCATAGAAGACACCGGGACCGATCCAGCCTCCGGACTCTAGCGTTTAAACTTAAG
CTTGGTACCGAGCTCGGATCCACTAGTCCAGTGTGGTGGAATTCTGCAGATATCACCACCGCCAGCTCCT
CCCTGGCCAAGGACACTTCATCGACCGGTGAGAACCTGTACTTCCAGCTAATGGGATGTACTCTGAGCGC
AGAGGAGAGAGCCGCCCTCGAGCGGAGCAAGGCGATTGAGAAAAACCTCAAAGAGGATGGCATCAGCGCC
GCCAAAGACGTGAAATTACTCCTGCTCGGGGCTGGAGAATCAGGAAAAAGCACCATTGTGAAGCAGATGA
AGATCATCCATGAAGATGGCTTCTCCGGAGAAGACGTGAAACAGTACAAGCCTGTTGTCTACAGCAACAC
TATCCAGTCCCTGGCAGCCATCGTCCGGGCCATGGACACTTTGTCTGGTGGTGGTGGATCCATGGCTTCC
AAGGTGTACGACCCCGAGCAACGCAAACGCATGATCACTGGGCCTCAGTGGTGGGCTCGCTGCAAGCAAA
TGAACGTGCTGGACTCCTTCATCAACTACTATGATTCCGAGAAGCACGCCGAGAACGCCGTGATTTTTCT
GCATGGTAACGCTACCTCCAGCTACCTGTGGAGGCACGTCGTGCCTCACATCGAGCCCGTGGCTAGATGC
ATCATCCCTGATCTGATCGGAATGGGTAAGTCCGGCAAGAGCGGGAATGGCTCATATCGCCTCCTGGATC
ACTACAAGTACCTCACCGCTTGGTTCGAGCTGCTGAACCTTCCAAAGAAAATCATCTTTGTGGGCCACGA
CTGGGGGGCTGCTCTGGCCTTTCACTACGCCTACGAGCACCAAGACAGGATCAAGGCCATCGTCCATATG
GAGAGTGTCGTGGACGTGATCGAGTCCTGGGACGAGTGGCCTGACATCGAGGAGGATATCGCCCTGATCA
AGAGCGAAGAGGGCGAGAAAATGGTGCTTGAGAATAACTTCTTCGTCGAGACCGTGCTCCCAAGCAAGAT
CATGCGGAAACTGGAGCCTGAGGAGTTCGCTGCCTACCTGGAGCCATTCAAGGAGAAGGGCGAGGTTAGA
CGGCCTACCCTCTCCTGGCCTCGCGAGATCCCTCTCGTTAAGGGAGGCAAGCCCGACGTCGTCCAGATTG
TCCGCAACTACAACGCCTACCTTCGGGCCAGCGACGATCTGCCTAAGCTGTTCATCGAGTCCGACCCTGG
GTTCTTTTCCAACGCTATTGTCGAGGGAGCTAAGAAGTTCCCTAACACCGAGTTCGTGAAGGTGAAGGGC
CTCCACTTCCTCCAGGAGGACGCTCCAGATGAAATGGGTAAGTACATCAAGAGCTTCGTGGAGCGCGTGC
TGAAGAACGAGCAGAGCGGAGGAGGCGGCAGTGGCATCGAATATGGTGATAAGGAGAGAAAGGCTGACGC
CAAGATGGTGTGTGATGTGGTGAGTCGGATGGAAGACACCGAGCCCTTCTCTGCAGAGCTGCTTTCTGCC
ATGATGCGGCTCTGGGGCGACTCAGGAATCCAAGAGTGCTTCAACCGGTCCCGGGAGTATCAGCTCAACG
ACTCTGCCAAATACTACCTGGACAGCCTGGATCGGATTGGGGCCGCCGACTACCAGCCCACCGAGCAGGA
CATCCTCCGAACCAGGGTCAAAACCACTGGCATCGTAGAAACCCACTTCACATTCAAGAACCTCCACTTC
AGGCTGTTTGACGTCGGAGGCCAGCGATCTGAACGCAAGAAGTGGATCCATTGCTTCGAGGACGTCACGG
CCATCATTTTCTGTGTCGCGCTCAGCGGCTATGACCAGGTGCTCCACGAAGACGAAACCACGAACCGCAT
GCACGAGTCTCTCATGCTCTTCGACTCCATCTGTAACAACAAGTTCTTCATCGATACCTCCATCATTCTC
TTCCTCAACAAGAAAGATCTCTTTGGCGAGAAGATCAAGAAGTCACCTTTGACCATCTGCTTTCCTGAAT
ACACAGGCCCCAATACCTATGAAGACGCAGCCGCCTACATCCAAGCACAATTTGAAAGCAAAAACCGCTC
ACCCAACAAAGAAATATATTGTCACATGACTTGTGCCACAGACACGAATAACATCCAGGTGGTGTTCGAC
GCCGTCACCGACATCATCATTGCCAACAACCTCCGGGGCTGCGGCTTGTACTGATAGCTCGAGTCTAGAG
GGCCCGTTTAAACCCGCTGATCAGCCTCGACTGTGCCTTCTAGTTGCCAGCCATCTGTTGTTTGCCCCTC
CCCCGTGCCTTCCTTGACCCTGGAAGGTGCCACTCCCACTGTCCTTTCCTAATAAAATGAGGAAATTGCA
TCGCATTGTCTGAGTAGGTGTCATTCTATTCTGGGGGGTGGGGTGGGGCAGGACAGCAAGGGGGAGGATT
GGGAAGACAATAGCAGGCATGCTGGGGATGCGGTGGGCTCTATGGCTTCTGAGGCGGAAAGAACCAGCTG
GGGCTCTAGGGGGTATCCCC
[124 nt withheld, positions 3451-3574]
C
[91 nt withheld, positions 3576-3666]
AGGGTGATGGTTCACGTACCTAGAAGTTCCTATTCCGAAGTTCCTATTCTCTAGAAAGTATAGGAACTTC
CTTGGCCAAAAAGCCTGAACTCACCGCGACGTCTGTCGAGAAGTTTCTGATCGAAAAGTTCGACAGCGTC
TCCGACCTGATGCAGCTCTCGGAGGGCGAAGAATCTCGTGCTTTCAGCTTCGATGTAGGAGGGCGTGGAT
ATGTCCTGCGGGTAAATAGCTGCGCCGATGGTTTCTACAAAGATCGTTATGTTTATCGGCACTTTGCATC
GGCCGCGCTCCCGATTCCGGAAGTGCTTGACATTGGGGAATTCAGCGAGAGCCTGACCTATTGCATCTCC
CGCCGTGCACAGGGTGTCACGTTGCAAGACCTGCCTGAAACCGAACTGCCCGCTGTTCTGCAGCCATCGT
CCGGGCCATGGATGCGATCGCTGCGGCCGATCTTAGCCAGACGAGCGGGTTCGGCCCATTCGGACCGCAA
GGAATCGGTCAATACACTACATGGCGTGATTTCATATGCGCGATTGCTGATCCCCATGTGTATCACTGGC
AAACTGTGATGGACGACACCGTCAGTGCGTCCGTCGCGCAGGCTCTCGATGAGCTGATGCTTTGGGCCGA
GGACTGCCCCGAAGTCCGGCACCTCGTGCACGCGGATTTCGGCTCCAACAATGTCCTGACGGACAATGGC
CGCATAACAGCGGTCATTGACTGGAGCGAGGCGATGTTCGGGGATTCCCAATACGAGGTCGCCAACATCT
TCTTCTGGAGGCCGTGGTTGGCTTGTATGGAGCAGCAGACGCGCTACTTCGAGCGGAGGCATCCGGAGCT
TGCAGGATCGCCGCGGCTCCGGGCGTATATGCTCCGCATTGGTCTTGACCAACTCTATCAGAGCTTGGTT
GACGGCAATTTCGATGATGCAGCTTGGGCGCAGGGTCGATGCGACGCAATCGTCCGATCCGGAGCCGGGA
CTGTCGGGCGTACACAAATCGCCCGCAGAAGCGCGGCCGTCTGGACCGATGGCTGTGTAGAAGTACTCGC
CGATAGTGGAAACCGACGCCCCAGCACTCGTCCGAGGGCAAAGGAATAGCACGTACTACGAGATTTCGAT
TCCACCGCCGCCTTCTATGAAAGGTTGGGCTTCGGAATCGTTTTCCGGGACGCCGGCTGGATGATCCTCC
AGCGCGGGGATCTCATGCTGGAGTTCTTCGCCCACCCCAACTTGTTTATTGCAGCTTATAATGGTTACAA
ATAAAGCAATAGCATCACAAATTTCACAAATAAAGCATTTTTTTCACTGCATTCTAGTTGTGGTTTGTCC
AAACTCATCAATGTATCTTATCATGTCTGTATACCGTCGACCTCTAGCTAGAGCTTGGCGTAATCATGGT
CATAGCTGTTTCCTGTGTGAAATTGTTATCCGCTCACAATTCCACACAACATACGAGCCGGAAGCATAAA
GTGTAAAGCCTGGGGTGCCTAATGAGTGAGCTAACTCACATTAATTGCGTTGCGCTCACTGCCCGCTTTC
CAGTCGGGAAACCTGTCGTGCCAGCTGCATTAATGAATCGGCCAACGCGCGGGGAGAGGCGGTTTGCGTA
TTGGGCGCTCTTCCGCTTCCTCGCTCACTGACTCGCTGCGCTCGGTCGTTCGGCTGCGGCGAGCGGTATC
AGCTCACTCAAAGGCGGTAATACGGTTATCCACAGAATCAGGGGATAACGCAGGAAAGAACATGTGAGCA
AAAGGCCAGCAAAAGGCCAGGAACCGTAAAAAGGCCGCGTTGCTGGCGTTTTTCCATAGGCTCCGCCCCC
CTGACGAGCATCACAAAAATCGACGCTCAAGTCAGAGGTGGCGAAACCCGACAGGACTATAAAGATACCA
GGCGTTTCCCCCTGGAAGCTCCCTCGTGCGCTCTCCTGTTCCGACCCTGCCGCTTACCGGATACCTGTCC
GCCTTTCTCCCTTCGGGAAGCGTGGCGCTTTCTCATAGCTCACGCTGTAGGTATCTCAGTTCGGTGTAGG
TCGTTCGCTCCAAGCTGGGCTGTGTGCACGAACCCCCCGTTCAGCCCGACCGCTGCGCCTTATCCGGTAA
CTATCGTCTTGAGTCCAACCCGGTAAGACACGACTTATCGCCACTGGCAGCAGCCACTGGTAACAGGATT
AGCAGAGCGAGGTATGTAGGCGGTGCTACAGAGTTCTTGAAGTGGTGGCCTAACTACGGCTACACTAGAA
GAACAGTATTTGGTATCTGCGCTCTGCTGAAGCCAGTTACCTTCGGAAAAAGAGTTGGTAGCTCTTGATC
CGGCAAACAAACCACCGCTGGTAGCGGTGGTTTTTTTGTTTGCAAGCAGCAGATTACGCGCAGAAAAAAA
GGATCTCAAGAAGATCCTTTGATCTTTTCTACGGGGTCTGACGCTCAGTGGAACGAAAACTCACGTTAAG
GGATTTTGGTCATGAGATTATCAAAAAGGATCTTCACCTAGATCCTTTTAAATTAAAAATGAAGTTTTAA
ATCAATCTAAAGTATATATGAGTAAACTTGGTCTGACAGTTACCAATGCTTAATCAGTGAGGCACCTATC
TCAGCGATCTGTCTATTTCGTTCATCCATAGTTGCCTGACTCCCCGTCGTGTAGATAACTACGATACGGG
AGGGCTTACCATCTGGCCCCAGTGCTGCAATGATACCGCGAGACCCACGCTCACCGGCTCCAGATTTATC
AGCAATAAACCAGCCAGCCGGAAGGGCCGAGCGCAGAAGTGGTCCTGCAACTTTATCCGCCTCCATCCAG
TCTATTAATTGTTGCCGGGAAGCTAGAGTAAGTAGTTCGCCAGTTAATAGTTTGCGCAACGTTGTTGCCA
TTGCTACAGGCATCGTGGTGTCACGCTCGTCGTTTGGTATGGCTTCATTCAGCTCCGGTTCCCAACGATC
AAGGCGAGTTACATGATCCCCCATGTTGTGCAAAAAAGCGGTTAGCTCCTTCGGTCCTCCGATCGTTGTC
AGAAGTAAGTTGGCCGCAGTGTTATCACTCATGGTTATGGCAGCACTGCATAATTCTCTTACTGTCATGC
CATCCGTAAGATGCTTTTCTGTGACTGGTGAGTACTCAACCAAGTCATTCTGAGAATAGTGTATGCGGCG
ACCGAGTTGCTCTTGCCCGGCGTCAATACGGGATAATACCGCGCCACATAGCAGAACTTTAAAAGTGCTC
ATCATTGGAAAACGTTCTTCGGGGCGAAAACTCTCAAGGATCTTACCGCTGTTGAGATCCAGTTCGATGT
AACCCACTCGTGCACCCAACTGATCTTCAGCATCTTTTACTTTCACCAGCGTTTCTGGGTGAGCAAAAAC
AGGAAGGCAAAATGCCGCAAAAAAGGGAATAAGGGCGACACGGAAATGTTGAATACTCATACTCTTCCTT
TTTCAATATTATTGAAGCATTTATCAGGGTTATTGTCTCATGAGCGGATACATATTTGAATGTATTTAGA
AAAATAAACAAATAGGGGTTCCGCGCACATTTCCCCGAAAAGTGCCACCTGACGTC
